>Addgene plasmid #25471 | UBC53 | depositor partial sequence | sequence record 11875 | Author sequence
ATGCACGGCAGAGCTTACCTCTTGCTGCACAGAGACTTCTGTGATCTCAAGGAGAACAATTATAAGGGTA
TCACTGCTAAGCCTGTAAGTGAAGATATGATGGAATGGGAAGTTGAAATTGAAGGTCTACAGAATTCAGT
TTGGCAGGGTTTAGTCTTCCAACTGACAATACATTTTACATCGGAGTACAACTATGCTCCTCCAGTTGTG
AAATTTATAACAATTCCGTTTCATCCAAATGTAGACCCACACACTGGTCAGCCCTGTATAGACTTTTTGG
ACAACCCTGAGAAGTGGAATACAAACTATACATTGAGCAGCATCTTACTTGCCCTACAGGTTATGCTTTC
TAATCCAGTGCTAGAGAATCCAGTGAATTTGGAAGCAGCCAGAATACTGGTTAAAGATGAATCTCTGTAC
AGAACAATTCTAAGACTTTTCAACAGGCCA
