>Addgene plasmid #25471 | UBC53 | addgene partial sequence | sequence record 31451 | 25471 with T7
AATTCCCTCTGAATATTTTGTTTACTTTAAGAAGGAGATATACCATGGGCAGCAGCCATCATCATCATCA
TCACAGCAGCGGCCTGGTTCCGCGTGGTAGTATGCACGGCAGAGCTTACCTCTTGCTGCACAGAGACTTC
TGTGATCTCAAGGAGAACAATTATAAGGGTATCACTGCTAAGCCTGTAAGTGAAGATATGATGGAATGGG
AAGTTGAAATTGAAGGTCTACAGAATTCAGTTTGGCAGGGTTTAGTCTTCCAACTGACAATACATTTTAC
ATCGGAGTACAACTATGCTCCTCCAGTTGTGAAATTTATAACAATTCCGTTTCATCCAAATGTAGACCCA
CACACTGGTCAGCCCTGTATAGACTTTTTGGACAACCCTGAGAAGTGGAATACAAACTATACATTGAGCA
GCATCTTACTTGCCCTACAGGTTATGCTTTCTAATCCAGTGCTAGAGAATCCAGTGAATTTGGAAGCAGC
CAGAATACTGGTTAAAGATGAATCTCTGTACAGAACAATTCTAAGACTTTTCAACAGGCCATGATGACGA
AGCTTGCGGCCGCACTCGAGCACCACCACCACCACCACTGAGATCCGGCTGCTAACAAAGCCCGAAAGGA
AGCTGAGTTGGCTGCTGCCACCGCTGAGCAATAACTAGCATAACCCCTTGGGGCCTCTAAACGGGTCTTG
AGGGGTTTTTTGCTGAAAGGAGGAACTATATCCGGATTGGCGAATGGG
[124 nt withheld, positions 749-872]
CGCCGGCTTTCCCCGTCAAGCTCTAAATC
