[The description below was written by a language model from this plasmid's Addgene catalogue record.]
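Description:
UBC53 is a bacterial expression plasmid built on the pET28a-LIC backbone, a ligation-independent-cloning derivative of the pET28a T7 expression vector produced by a structural genomics group. The backbone is recorded as 7328 bp without insert. The plasmid is selected with kanamycin, is listed as low copy, and is propagated in a standard cloning strain (DH5alpha). The record does not list the promoter or origin explicitly. However, the T7 and T7-terminator sequencing primers fit the usual pET arrangement, in which the insert sits between a T7 promoter and T7 terminator and is expressed in a host that supplies T7 RNA polymerase.

The insert is a 450 bp fragment of human UBE2U (also recorded as MGC35130), a member of the ubiquitin-conjugating (E2) enzyme family. The insert name, ubc53.001.150, suggests that it encodes residues 1 to 150, which matches the 450 bp size, and the record cautions that it may not be the full open reading frame. A His tag is fused to the N terminus of the insert, which allows purification of the recombinant protein by immobilised metal affinity chromatography. The record does not state whether a protease cleavage site separates the tag from the protein.

The stated purpose is bacterial production of protein for structure determination, and the depositor links the construct to a deposited Protein Data Bank structure (1YRV). It is therefore suited to producing the crystallised UBE2U domain for structural, biophysical or biochemical work on this E2 enzyme. No feature table was supplied, so this description rests on the catalogue fields alone.
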