Addgene plasmid #25471: UBC53
Purpose: Bacterial expression for structure determination; may not be full ORF
Depositing lab: Cheryl Arrowsmith. Depositing organization: University of Toronto.
Backbone
  Vector backbone: pET28a-LIC
  Backbone manufacturer: SGC
  Backbone size w/o insert (bp): 7328
  Vector type: Bacterial Expression
Growth in bacteria
  Bacterial resistance: Kanamycin, 50 μg/mL
  Growth temperature: 37°C
  Growth strain: DH5alpha
  Copy number: Low Copy
Gene/Insert
  Gene/Insert name: ubc53.001.150 (alt names: PDB: 1YRV; MGC35130)
  Species: H. sapiens (human)
  Insert size (bp): 450
  Entrez Gene: UBE2U (a.k.a. RP4-636O23.1)
  Tag / fusion protein: His (N terminal on insert)
  Cloning method: Restriction Enzyme
  Sequencing primers: 5′ T7; 3′ T7-term
Terms and licenses: Academic/Nonprofit Terms; Industry Terms: Not Available to Industry
Depositor comments: PDB: 1YRV http://www.thesgc.org/structures/1YRV/
How to cite: UBC53 was a gift from Cheryl Arrowsmith (Addgene plasmid # 25471 ; http://n2t.net/addgene:25471 ; RRID:Addgene_25471)
